Addgene plasmid #142234: TFORF0777
Purpose: Lentiviral vector for overexpressing transcription factor ORFs with unique 24-bp barcodes. Barcodes facilitate identification of transcription factors in pooled screens.
Depositing lab: Feng Zhang. Depositing organization: Broad Institute. Publication: A transcription factor atlas of directed differentiation. Joung J, Ma S, Tay T, Geiger-Schuller KR, Kirchgatterer PC, Verdine VK, Guo B, Arias-Garcia MA, Allen WE, Singh A, Kuksenko O, Abudayyeh OO, Gootenberg JS, Fu Z, Macrae RK, Buenrostro JD, Regev A, Zhang F. Cell. 2023 Jan 5;186(1):209-229.e26. doi: 10.1016/j.cell.2022.11.026. PubMed 36608654.
Backbone
  Vector backbone: pLX_TRC317
  Backbone manufacturer: Broad Institute Genetic Perturbation Platform
  Backbone size w/o insert (bp): 8264
  Vector type: Mammalian Expression, Lentiviral
  Selectable markers: Puromycin
Growth in bacteria
  Bacterial resistance: Ampicillin, 100 μg/mL
  Growth temperature: 37°C
  Growth strain: NEB Stable
  Copy number: High Copy
Gene/Insert
  Gene/Insert name: SHOX
  Species: H. sapiens (human)
  Insert size (bp): 980
  Entrez Gene: SHOX (a.k.a. GCFX, PHOG, SHOX1, SHOXY, SS)
  Promoter: EF1a
  Cloning method: Unknown
  Sequencing primers: 5′ GGGTGGAGACTGAAGTTAGGCCAG; 3′ CACATAGCGTAAAAGGAGCAACATAG
Terms and licenses: Academic/Nonprofit Terms; Industry Terms: Not Available to Industry
Depositor comments: NM_000451,NM_000451,ENST00000381578,ENST00000554971,ENST00000381578,ENST00000554971 . The transcription factor ORF portion of this plasmid was synthesized by Genewiz. Please test multiple small colonies in case of plasmid recombination. To make this collection available in a timely manner, a portion of this collection was not fully sequenced by Addgene. If an Addgene verified full plasmid sequence is not available, please contact us prior to placing an order to request the full sequence.
How to cite: TFORF0777 was a gift from Feng Zhang (Addgene plasmid # 142234 ; http://n2t.net/addgene:142234 ; RRID:Addgene_142234)
