[The description below was written by a language model from this plasmid's Addgene catalogue record and pLannotate feature annotations shown in this document.]
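Description:
TFORF0777 is a lentiviral mammalian expression plasmid built on the pLX_TRC317 backbone from the Broad Institute Genetic Perturbation Platform. It carries the human transcription factor SHOX (short stature homeobox) as one member of a barcoded transcription factor ORF collection. In bacteria it is maintained through a high-copy ColE1/pUC-type origin and selected with ampicillin via β-lactamase; an f1 origin and remnants of a lac/lacZα cloning region flanked by T7 and T3 promoters are also present in the backbone. The depositor notes that recombination can occur during propagation, as is common for LTR-containing plasmids.

The viral cassette has a third-generation, self-inactivating layout. An RSV promoter drives a truncated HIV-1 5' LTR, followed by the Ψ packaging signal with a gag fragment, the Rev response element for nuclear export of the genomic RNA, a cPPT/CTS element, and a ΔU3 3' LTR followed by an SV40 polyadenylation signal. Within this unit, an SV40 early promoter/origin region drives puromycin N-acetyltransferase for selection of transduced cells. Downstream, the strong constitutive EF-1α promoter drives the SHOX coding sequence, with a WPRE to enhance transcript stability and expression. No epitope tag or fluorescent reporter is annotated.

According to the record, each ORF in the collection is paired with a unique 24-bp barcode so that transcription factors can be identified in pooled overexpression screens, such as directed differentiation studies. The barcode itself is not annotated in the feature table. The short U6 promoter fragment annotated between the ORF and the WPRE is probably a residual sequence match rather than a functional promoter.
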