Features (pLannotate 1.2.2; 31 found; start..end, strand, type, name):
      5..231     +  promoter       RSV promoter: Rous sarcoma virus enhancer/promoter
    232..412     +  LTR            5' LTR (truncated): truncated 5' long terminal repeat (LTR) from HIV-1
    459..584     +  misc_feature   HIV-1 Ψ: packaging signal of human immunodeficiency virus type 1
    568..931     +  CDS            HIV-1 gag (fragment): gag protein from human immunodeficiency virus 1; gag
   1077..1310    +  misc_feature   RRE: The Rev response element (RRE) of HIV-1 allows for Rev-dependent mRNA export from the nucleus to the cytoplasm.
   1687..1713    +  CDS            Rev (fragment): human immunodeficiency virus 1 (HIV-1) Rev protein; rev; enhances nuclear export of unspliced and incompletely spliced viral mRNAs
   1720..1743    +  promoter       SV40 promoter (fragment): SV40 early promoter
   1744..1815    +  promoter       SV40 promoter (fragment): SV40 enhancer and early promoter
   1839..1974    +  rep_origin     SV40 ori: SV40 origin of replication
   2020..2616    +  CDS            PuroR (fragment): puromycin N-acetyltransferase; pac from Streptomyces; confers resistance to puromycin
   2665..2782    +  misc_feature   cPPT/CTS: central polypurine tract and central termination sequence of HIV-1
   2847..2913    +  CDS            small t antigen (fragment): SV40 (simian virus 40) small t antigen
   2920..4098    +  promoter       EF-1α promoter: strong constitutive promoter for human elongation factor EF-1α
   4115..4990    +  CDS            SHOX: SHOX_HUMAN - Also known as PHOG. Experimental evidence at protein level: Swiss-Prot protein existence level 1. Controls fundamental aspects of growth and development. From Homo sapiens (Human).
   5006..5059    +  promoter       U6 promoter (fragment): RNA polymerase III promoter for human U6 snRNA
   5101..5689    +  misc_feature   WPRE: woodchuck hepatitis virus posttranscriptional regulatory element
   5740..5759    +  misc_feature   cPPT/CTS (fragment): central polypurine tract and central termination sequence of HIV-1
   5761..5994    +  LTR            3' LTR (ΔU3): self-inactivating 3' long terminal repeat (LTR) from HIV-1
   6072..6193    +  polyA_signal   SV40 poly(A) signal: SV40 polyadenylation signal
   6233..6368    +  rep_origin     SV40 ori: SV40 origin of replication
   6389..6407    -  promoter       T7 promoter: promoter for bacteriophage T7 RNA polymerase
   6415..6570    +  CDS            lacZα (fragment): LacZα fragment of β-galactosidase; lacZ fragment
   6575..7003    +  rep_origin     f1 ori (sequence partly withheld): f1 bacteriophage origin of replication; arrow indicates direction of (+) strand synthesis
   7056..7160    +  promoter       AmpR promoter: bla
   7161..8021    +  CDS            AmpR: β-lactamase; bla; confers resistance to ampicillin, carbenicillin, and related antibiotics
   8192..8780    +  rep_origin     ori: high-copy-number ColE1/pMB1/pBR322/pUC origin of replication
   8963..9055    +  CDS            lacI (fragment): lac repressor; lacI; The lac repressor binds to the lac operator to inhibit transcription in E. coli. This inhibition can be relieved by adding lactose or isopropyl-β-D-thiogalactopyranoside (IPTG).
   9068..9089    +  protein_bind   CAP binding site: CAP binding activates transcription in the presence of cAMP. E. coli catabolite activator protein
   9104..9134    +  promoter       lac promoter: promoter for the E. coli lac operon
   9142..9158    +  protein_bind   lac operator: The lac repressor binds to the lac operator to inhibit transcription in E. coli. This inhibition can be relieved by adding lactose or isopropyl-β-D-thiogalactopyranoside (IPTG). lac repressor encoded by lacI
   9203..9221    +  promoter       T3 promoter: promoter for bacteriophage T3 RNA polymerase
>Addgene plasmid #142234 | TFORF0777 | addgene full sequence | sequence record 391451 | Addgene NGS Result
TTAATGTAGTCTTATGCAATACTCTTGTAGTCTTGCAACATGGTAACGATGAGTTAGCAACATGCCTTAC
AAGGAGAGAAAAAGCACCGTGCATGCCGATTGGTGGAAGTAAGGTGGTACGATCGTGCCTTATTAGGAAG
GCAACAGACGGGTCTGACATGGATTGGACGAACCACTGAATTGCCGCATTGCAGAGATATTGTATTTAAG
TGCCTAGCTCGATACATAAACGGGTCTCTCTGGTTAGACCAGATCTGAGCCTGGGAGCTCTCTGGCTAAC
TAGGGAACCCACTGCTTAAGCCTCAATAAAGCTTGCCTTGAGTGCTTCAAGTAGTGTGTGCCCGTCTGTT
GTGTGACTCTGGTAACTAGAGATCCCTCAGACCCTTTTAGTCAGTGTGGAAAATCTCTAGCAGTGGCGCC
CGAACAGGGACTTGAAAGCGAAAGGGAAACCAGAGGAGCTCTCTCGACGCAGGACTCGGCTTGCTGAAGC
GCGCACGGCAAGAGGCGAGGGGCGGCGACTGGTGAGTACGCCAAAAATTTTGACTAGCGGAGGCTAGAAG
GAGAGAGATGGGTGCGAGAGCGTCAGTATTAAGCGGGGGAGAATTAGATCGCGATGGGAAAAAATTCGGT
TAAGGCCAGGGGGAAAGAAAAAATATAAATTAAAACATATAGTATGGGCAAGCAGGGAGCTAGAACGATT
CGCAGTTAATCCTGGCCTGTTAGAAACATCAGAAGGCTGTAGACAAATACTGGGACAGCTACAACCATCC
CTTCAGACAGGATCAGAAGAACTTAGATCATTATATAATACAGTAGCAACCCTCTATTGTGTGCATCAAA
GGATAGAGATAAAAGACACCAAGGAAGCTTTAGACAAGATAGAGGAAGAGCAAAACAAAAGTAAGACCAC
CGCACAGCAAGCGGCCGCTGATCTTCAGACCTGGAGGAGGAGATATGAGGGACAATTGGAGAAGTGAATT
ATATAAATATAAAGTAGTAAAAATTGAACCATTAGGAGTAGCACCCACCAAGGCAAAGAGAAGAGTGGTG
CAGAGAGAAAAAAGAGCAGTGGGAATAGGAGCTTTGTTCCTTGGGTTCTTGGGAGCAGCAGGAAGCACTA
TGGGCGCAGCGTCAATGACGCTGACGGTACAGGCCAGACAATTATTGTCTGGTATAGTGCAGCAGCAGAA
CAATTTGCTGAGGGCTATTGAGGCGCAACAGCATCTGTTGCAACTCACAGTCTGGGGCATCAAGCAGCTC
CAGGCAAGAATCCTGGCTGTGGAAAGATACCTAAAGGATCAACAGCTCCTGGGGATTTGGGGTTGCTCTG
GAAAACTCATTTGCACCACTGCTGTGCCTTGGAATGCTAGTTGGAGTAATAAATCTCTGGAACAGATTTG
GAATCACACGACCTGGATGGAGTGGGACAGAGAAATTAACAATTACACAAGCTTAATACACTCCTTAATT
GAAGAATCGCAAAACCAGCAAGAAAAGAATGAACAAGAATTATTGGAATTAGATAAATGGGCAAGTTTGT
GGAATTGGTTTAACATAACAAATTGGCTGTGGTATATAAAATTATTCATAATGATAGTAGGAGGCTTGGT
AGGTTTAAGAATAGTTTTTGCTGTACTTTCTATAGTGAATAGAGTTAGGCAGGGATATTCACCATTATCG
TTTCAGACCCACCTCCCAACCCCGAGGGGACCCATGCATTGCATCTCAATTAGTCAGCAACCAGGTGTGG
AAAGTCCCCAGGCTCCCCAGCAGGCAGAAGTATGCAAAGCATGCGTCTCAATTAGTCAGCAACCATAGTC
CCGCCCCTAACTCCGCCCATCCCGCCCCTAACTCCGCCCAGTTCCGCCCATTCTCCGCCCCATGGCTGAC
TAATTTTTTTTATTTATGCAGAGGCCGAGGCCGCCTCGGCCTCTGAGCTATTCCAGAAGTAGTGAGGAGG
CTTTTTTGGAGGCCTAGGCTTTTGCAAAAAGCTTTCTAGAGGTACCACCGGAGCTTACCATGACCGAGTA
CAAGCCCACGGTGCGCCTCGCCACCCGCGACGACGTCCCCAGGGCCGTACGCACCCTCGCCGCCGCGTTC
GCCGACTACCCCGCCACGCGCCACACCGTCGATCCGGACCGCCACATCGAGCGGGTCACCGAGCTGCAAG
AACTCTTCCTCACGCGCGTCGGGCTCGACATCGGCAAGGTGTGGGTCGCGGACGACGGCGCCGCCGTGGC
GGTCTGGACCACGCCGGAGAGCGTCGAAGCGGGGGCGGTGTTCGCCGAGATCGGCCCGCGCATGGCCGAG
TTGAGCGGTTCCCGGCTGGCCGCGCAGCAACAGATGGAAGGCCTCCTGGCGCCGCACCGGCCCAAGGAGC
CCGCGTGGTTCCTGGCCACCGTCGGCGTCTCGCCCGACCACCAGGGCAAGGGTCTGGGCAGCGCCGTCGT
GCTCCCCGGAGTGGAGGCGGCCGAGCGCGCCGGGGTGCCCGCCTTCCTGGAGACCTCCGCGCCCCGCAAC
CTCCCCTTCTACGAGCGGCTCGGCTTCACCGTCACCGCCGACGTCGAGGTGCCCGAAGGACCGCGCACCT
GGTGCATGACCCGCAAGCCCGGTGCCAGTTAACGAATTCTAGATCTTGAGACAAATGGCAGTATTCATCC
ACAATTTTAAAAGAAAAGGGGGGATTGGGGGGTACAGTGCAGGGGAAAGAATAGTAGACATAATAGCAAC
AGACATACAAACTAAAGAATTACAAAAACAAATTACAAAAATTCAAAATTTTCGGGTTTATTACAGGGAC
AGCAGAGATCCACTTTGGCGCCGGCTCGAGGCCTGCAGGTGCAAAGATGGATAAAGTTTTAAACAGAGAG
GAATCTTTGCAGCTAATGGACCTTCTAGGTCTTGAAAGGAGTGGGAATTGGCTCCGGTGCCCGTCAGTGG
GCAGAGCGCACATCGCCCACAGTCCCCGAGAAGTTGGGGGGAGGGGTCGGCAATTGAACCGGTGCCTAGA
GAAGGTGGCGCGGGGTAAACTGGGAAAGTGATGTCGTGTACTGGCTCCGCCTTTTTCCCGAGGGTGGGGG
AGAACCGTATATAAGTGCAGTAGTCGCCGTGAACGTTCTTTTTCGCAACGGGTTTGCCGCCAGAACACAG
GTAAGTGCCGTGTGTGGTTCCCGCGGGCCTGGCCTCTTTACGGGTTATGGCCCTTGCGTGCCTTGAATTA
CTTCCACCTGGCTGCAGTACGTGATTCTTGATCCCGAGCTTCGGGTTGGAAGTGGGTGGGAGAGTTCGAG
GCCTTGCGCTTAAGGAGCCCCTTCGCCTCGTGCTTGAGTTGAGGCCTGGCCTGGGCGCTGGGGCCGCCGC
GTGCGAATCTGGTGGCACCTTCGCGCCTGTCTCGCTGCTTTCGATAAGTCTCTAGCCATTTAAAATTTTT
GATGACCTGCTGCGACGCTTTTTTTCTGGCAAGATAGTCTTGTAAATGCGGGCCAAGATCTGCACACTGG
TATTTCGGTTTTTGGGGCCGCGGGCGGCGACGGGGCCCGTGCGTCCCAGCGCACATGTTCGGCGAGGCGG
GGCCTGCGAGCGCGGCCACCGAGAATCGGACGGGGGTAGTCTCAAGCTGGCCGGCCTGCTCTGGTGCCTG
GCCTCGCGCCGCCGTGTATCGCCCCGCCCTGGGCGGCAAGGCTGGCCCGGTCGGCACCAGTTGCGTGAGC
GGAAAGATGGCCGCTTCCCGGCCCTGCTGCAGGGAGCTCAAAATGGAGGACGCGGCGCTCGGGAGAGCGG
GCGGGTGAGTCACCCACACAAAGGAAAAGGGCCTTTCCGTCCTCAGCCGTCGCTTCATGTGACTCCACGG
AGTACCGGGCGCCGTCCAGGCACCTCGATTAGTTCTCGAGCTTTTGGAGTACGTCGTCTTTAGGTTGGGG
GGAGGGGTTTTATGCGATGGAGTTTCCCCACACTGAGTGGGTGGAGACTGAAGTTAGGCCAGCTTGGCAC
TTGATGTAATTCTCCTTGGAATTTGCCCTTTTTGAGTTTGGATCTTGGTTCATTCTCAAGCCTCAGACAG
TGGTTCAAAGTTTTTTTCTTCCATTTCAGGTGTCGTGAGGCTAGCACCGCCACCATGGAAGAGCTCACGG
CTTTTGTATCCAAGTCTTTTGACCAGAAAAGCAAGGACGGTAACGGCGGAGGCGGAGGCGGCGGAGGTAA
GAAGGATTCCATTACGTACCGGGAAGTTTTGGAGAGCGGACTGGCGCGCTCCCGGGAGCTGGGGACGTCG
GATTCCAGCCTCCAGGACATCACGGAGGGCGGCGGCCACTGCCCGGTGCATTTGTTCAAGGACCACGTAG
ACAATGACAAGGAGAAACTGAAAGAATTCGGCACCGCGAGAGTGGCAGAAGGGATTTATGAATGCAAAGA
GAAGCGCGAGGACGTGAAGTCGGAGGACGAGGACGGGCAGACCAAGCTGAAACAGAGGCGCAGCCGCACC
AACTTCACGCTGGAGCAGCTGAACGAGCTCGAGCGACTCTTCGACGAGACCCATTACCCCGACGCCTTCA
TGCGCGAGGAGCTCAGCCAGCGCCTGGGGCTCTCCGAGGCGCGCGTGCAGGTTTGGTTCCAGAACCGGAG
AGCCAAGTGCCGCAAACAAGAGAATCAGATGCATAAAGGCGTCATCTTGGGCACAGCCAACCACCTAGAC
GCCTGCCGAGTGGCACCCTACGTCAACATGGGAGCCTTACGGATGCCTTTCCAACAGGTCCAGGCTCAGC
TGCAGCTGGAAGGCGTGGCCCACGCGCACCCGCACCTGCACCCGCACCTGGCGGCGCACGCGCCCTACCT
GATGTTCCCCCCGCCGCCCTTCGGGCTGCCCATCGCGTCGCTGGCCGAGTCCGCCTCGGCCGCCGCCGTG
GTCGCCGCCGCCGCCAAAAGCAACAGCAAGAATTCCAGCATCGCCGACCTGCGGCTCAAGGCGCGGAAGC
ACGCGGAGGCCCTGGGGCTCTAGTAATGAACTAGTCCGTAACTTGAAAGTATTTCGATTTCTTGGCTTTA
TATATCTTGTGGAAAGGACGAGAAAGAATGAACCTCCAGTGAAAGACGCGTTAAGTCGACAATCAACCTC
TGGATTACAAAATTTGTGAAAGATTGACTGGTATTCTTAACTATGTTGCTCCTTTTACGCTATGTGGATA
CGCTGCTTTAATGCCTTTGTATCATGCTATTGCTTCCCGTATGGCTTTCATTTTCTCCTCCTTGTATAAA
TCCTGGTTGCTGTCTCTTTATGAGGAGTTGTGGCCCGTTGTCAGGCAACGTGGCGTGGTGTGCACTGTGT
TTGCTGACGCAACCCCCACTGGTTGGGGCATTGCCACCACCTGTCAGCTCCTTTCCGGGACTTTCGCTTT
CCCCCTCCCTATTGCCACGGCGGAACTCATCGCCGCCTGCCTTGCCCGCTGCTGGACAGGGGCTCGGCTG
TTGGGCACTGACAATTCCGTGGTGTTGTCGGGGAAATCATCGTCCTTTCCTTGGCTGCTCGCCTGTGTTG
CCACCTGGATTCTGCGCGGGACGTCCTTCTGCTACGTCCCTTCGGCCCTCAATCCAGCGGACCTTCCTTC
CCGCGGCCTGCTGCCGGCTCTGCGGCCTCTTCCGCGTCTTCGCCTTCGCCCTCAGACGAGTCGGATCTCC
CTTTGGGCCGCCTCCCCGCGTCGACTTTAAGACCAATGACTTACAAGGCAGCTGTAGATCTTAGCCACTT
TTTAAAAGAAAAGGGGGGACTGGAAGGGCTAATTCACTCCCAACGAAGACAAGATCTGCTTTTTGCTTGT
ACTGGGTCTCTCTGGTTAGACCAGATCTGAGCCTGGGAGCTCTCTGGCTAACTAGGGAACCCACTGCTTA
AGCCTCAATAAAGCTTGCCTTGAGTGCTTCAAGTAGTGTGTGCCCGTCTGTTGTGTGACTCTGGTAACTA
GAGATCCCTCAGACCCTTTTAGTCAGTGTGGAAAATCTCTAGCAGTACGTATAGTAGTTCATGTCATCTT
ATTATTCAGTATTTATAACTTGCAAAGAAATGAATATCAGAGAGTGAGAGGAACTTGTTTATTGCAGCTT
ATAATGGTTACAAATAAAGCAATAGCATCACAAATTTCACAAATAAAGCATTTTTTTCACTGCATTCTAG
TTGTGGTTTGTCCAAACTCATCAATGTATCTTATCATGTCTGGCTCTAGCTATCCCGCCCCTAACTCCGC
CCATCCCGCCCCTAACTCCGCCCAGTTCCGCCCATTCTCCGCCCCATGGCTGACTAATTTTTTTTATTTA
TGCAGAGGCCGAGGCCGCCTCGGCCTCTGAGCTATTCCAGAAGTAGTGAGGAGGCTTTTTTGGAGGCCTA
GGGACGTACCCAATTCGCCCTATAGTGAGTCGTATTACGCGCGCTCACTGGCCGTCGTTTTACAACGTCG
TGACTGGGAAAACCCTGGCGTTACCCAACTTAATCGCCTTGCAGCACATCCCCCTTTCGCCAGCTGGCGT
AATAGCGAAGAGGCCCGCACCGATCGCCCTTCCCAACAGTTGCGCAGCCTGAATGGCGAATGGG
[124 nt withheld, positions 6575-6698]
C
[91 nt withheld, positions 6700-6790]
A
[49 nt withheld, positions 6792-6840]
CCTTTGACGTTGGAGTCCACGTTCTTT
[37 nt withheld, positions 6868-6904]
ACCCTATCTCGGTCTATTCTTTTGATTTATAAGGGATTTTGCCGATTTCGGCCTATTGGTTAAAAAATGA
GCTGATTTAACAAAAATTTAACGCGAATTTTAACAAAATATTAACGCTTACAATTTAGGTGGCACTTTTC
GGGGAAATGTGCGCGGAACCCCTATTTGTTTATTTTTCTAAATACATTCAAATATGTATCCGCTCATGAG
ACAATAACCCTGATAAATGCTTCAATAATATTGAAAAAGGAAGAGTATGAGTATTCAACATTTCCGTGTC
GCCCTTATTCCCTTTTTTGCGGCATTTTGCCTTCCTGTTTTTGCTCACCCAGAAACGCTGGTGAAAGTAA
AAGATGCTGAAGATCAGTTGGGTGCACGAGTGGGTTACATCGAACTGGATCTCAACAGCGGTAAGATCCT
TGAGAGTTTTCGCCCCGAAGAACGTTTTCCAATGATGAGCACTTTTAAAGTTCTGCTATGTGGCGCGGTA
TTATCCCGTATTGACGCCGGGCAAGAGCAACTCGGTCGCCGCATACACTATTCTCAGAATGACTTGGTTG
AGTACTCACCAGTCACAGAAAAGCATCTTACGGATGGCATGACAGTAAGAGAATTATGCAGTGCTGCCAT
AACCATGAGTGATAACACTGCGGCCAACTTACTTCTGACAACGATCGGAGGACCGAAGGAGCTAACCGCT
TTTTTGCACAACATGGGGGATCATGTAACTCGCCTTGATCGTTGGGAACCGGAGCTGAATGAAGCCATAC
CAAACGACGAGCGTGACACCACGATGCCTGTAGCAATGGCAACAACGTTGCGCAAACTATTAACTGGCGA
ACTACTTACTCTAGCTTCCCGGCAACAATTAATAGACTGGATGGAGGCGGATAAAGTTGCAGGACCACTT
CTGCGCTCGGCCCTTCCGGCTGGCTGGTTTATTGCTGATAAATCTGGAGCCGGTGAGCGTGGGTCTCGCG
GTATCATTGCAGCACTGGGGCCAGATGGTAAGCCCTCCCGTATCGTAGTTATCTACACGACGGGGAGTCA
GGCAACTATGGATGAACGAAATAGACAGATCGCTGAGATAGGTGCCTCACTGATTAAGCATTGGTAACTG
TCAGACCAAGTTTACTCATATATACTTTAGATTGATTTAAAACTTCATTTTTAATTTAAAAGGATCTAGG
TGAAGATCCTTTTTGATAATCTCATGACCAAAATCCCTTAACGTGAGTTTTCGTTCCACTGAGCGTCAGA
CCCCGTAGAAAAGATCAAAGGATCTTCTTGAGATCCTTTTTTTCTGCGCGTAATCTGCTGCTTGCAAACA
AAAAAACCACCGCTACCAGCGGTGGTTTGTTTGCCGGATCAAGAGCTACCAACTCTTTTTCCGAAGGTAA
CTGGCTTCAGCAGAGCGCAGATACCAAATACTGTTCTTCTAGTGTAGCCGTAGTTAGGCCACCACTTCAA
GAACTCTGTAGCACCGCCTACATACCTCGCTCTGCTAATCCTGTTACCAGTGGCTGCTGCCAGTGGCGAT
AAGTCGTGTCTTACCGGGTTGGACTCAAGACGATAGTTACCGGATAAGGCGCAGCGGTCGGGCTGAACGG
GGGGTTCGTGCACACAGCCCAGCTTGGAGCGAACGACCTACACCGAACTGAGATACCTACAGCGTGAGCT
ATGAGAAAGCGCCACGCTTCCCGAAGGGAGAAAGGCGGACAGGTATCCGGTAAGCGGCAGGGTCGGAACA
GGAGAGCGCACGAGGGAGCTTCCAGGGGGAAACGCCTGGTATCTTTATAGTCCTGTCGGGTTTCGCCACC
TCTGACTTGAGCGTCGATTTTTGTGATGCTCGTCAGGGGGGCGGAGCCTATGGAAAAACGCCAGCAACGC
GGCCTTTTTACGGTTCCTGGCCTTTTGCTGGCCTTTTGCTCACATGTTCTTTCCTGCGTTATCCCCTGAT
TCTGTGGATAACCGTATTACCGCCTTTGAGTGAGCTGATACCGCTCGCCGCAGCCGAACGACCGAGCGCA
GCGAGTCAGTGAGCGAGGAAGCGGAAGAGCGCCCAATACGCAAACCGCCTCTCCCCGCGCGTTGGCCGAT
TCATTAATGCAGCTGGCACGACAGGTTTCCCGACTGGAAAGCGGGCAGTGAGCGCAACGCAATTAATGTG
AGTTAGCTCACTCATTAGGCACCCCAGGCTTTACACTTTATGCTTCCGGCTCGTATGTTGTGTGGAATTG
TGAGCGGATAACAATTTCACACAGGAAACAGCTATGACCATGATTACGCCAAGCGCGCAATTAACCCTCA
CTAAAGGGAACAAAAGCTGGAGCTGCAAGC
