>Addgene plasmid #142234 | TFORF0777 | depositor partial sequence | sequence record 278840 | Insert
ACCGCCACCATGGAAGAGCTCACGGCTTTTGTATCCAAGTCTTTTGACCAGAAAAGCAAGGACGGTAACG
GCGGAGGCGGAGGCGGCGGAGGTAAGAAGGATTCCATTACGTACCGGGAAGTTTTGGAGAGCGGACTGGC
GCGCTCCCGGGAGCTGGGGACGTCGGATTCCAGCCTCCAGGACATCACGGAGGGCGGCGGCCACTGCCCG
GTGCATTTGTTCAAGGACCACGTAGACAATGACAAGGAGAAACTGAAAGAATTCGGCACCGCGAGAGTGG
CAGAAGGGATTTATGAATGCAAAGAGAAGCGCGAGGACGTGAAGTCGGAGGACGAGGACGGGCAGACCAA
GCTGAAACAGAGGCGCAGCCGCACCAACTTCACGCTGGAGCAGCTGAACGAGCTCGAGCGACTCTTCGAC
GAGACCCATTACCCCGACGCCTTCATGCGCGAGGAGCTCAGCCAGCGCCTGGGGCTCTCCGAGGCGCGCG
TGCAGGTTTGGTTCCAGAACCGGAGAGCCAAGTGCCGCAAACAAGAGAATCAGATGCATAAAGGCGTCAT
CTTGGGCACAGCCAACCACCTAGACGCCTGCCGAGTGGCACCCTACGTCAACATGGGAGCCTTACGGATG
CCTTTCCAACAGGTCCAGGCTCAGCTGCAGCTGGAAGGCGTGGCCCACGCGCACCCGCACCTGCACCCGC
ACCTGGCGGCGCACGCGCCCTACCTGATGTTCCCCCCGCCGCCCTTCGGGCTGCCCATCGCGTCGCTGGC
CGAGTCCGCCTCGGCCGCCGCCGTGGTCGCCGCCGCCGCCAAAAGCAACAGCAAGAATTCCAGCATCGCC
GACCTGCGGCTCAAGGCGCGGAAGCACGCGGAGGCCCTGGGGCTCTAGTAATGAACTAGTCCGTAACTTG
AAAGTATTTCGATTTCTTGGCTTTATATATCTTGTGGAAAGGACGAGAAAGAATGAACCTCCAGTGAAAG
