>Addgene plasmid #142234 | TFORF0777 | depositor partial sequence | sequence record 278841 | Barcode
GAAAGAATGAACCTCCAGTGAAAG
